>Addgene plasmid #24908 | pENTR-fishRab8B[Q67L] | depositor partial sequence | sequence record 11525 | Author sequence
CTATGGCTAAAACCTATGATTATCTCTTCAAACTGTTGCTCATCGGCGACAGCGGGGTAGGTAAGACCTG
TTTGTTGTTTCGTTTCAGCGAGGACGCTTTCAACACTACATTCATTTCCACAATCGGAATAGATTTCAAG
ATCCGTACAATAGAGCTCGACGGAAAGAAAATCAAGCTGCAGATCTGGGACACTGCTGGACTGGAGAGAT
TTCGAACTATAACGACCGCTTACTACCGAGGAGCTATGGGTATTATGCTCGTATATGACATTACCAACGA
GAAGAGTTTTGATAACATCAAAAATTGGATTAGAAACATTGAAGAGCACGCCAGCAGCGACGTGGAGCGC
ATGATTCTGGGAAACAAGTGTGATATGAATGACAAGCGCCAAGTGAGTAAGGAGAGGGGAGAGAAACTTG
CCATAGATTACGGGATCAAATTTCTGGAAACCTCTGCAAAATCAAGTACTAACGTGGAGGAAGCATTCGT
AACCCTTGCAAGAGATATTATGACACGCCTGAATCGCAAAATGAATAACCCATCAGGAGGCGGGGGAGGG
GGAGCAGTGAAGATTACCGAATCCAGGTCCAAAAAGCCATCCTTTTTTAGATGCATCCTGCTGTAA
