>Addgene plasmid #24908 | pENTR-fishRab8B[Q67L] | addgene partial sequence | sequence record 30844 | 24908 with M13rev
GGCAATAATGATTTTATTTTGACTGATAGTGACCTGTTCGTTGCAACAAATTGATAAGCAATGCTTTCTT
ATAATGCCAACTTTGTACAAGAAAGCTGGGTTTACAGCAGGATGCATCTAAAAAAGGATGGCTTTTTGGA
CCTGGATTCGGTAATCTTCACTGCTCCCCCTCCCCCGCCTCCTGATGGGTTATTCATTTTGCGATTCAGG
CGTGTCATAATATCTCTTGCAAGGGTTACGAATGCTTCCTCCACGTTAGTACTTGATTTTGCAGAGGTTT
CCAGAAATTTGATCCCGTAATCTATGGCAAGTTTCTCTCCCCTCTCCTTACTCACTTGGCGCTTGTCATT
CATATCACACTTGTTTCCCAGAATCATGCGCTCCACGTCGCTGCTGGCGTGCTCTTCAATGTTTCTAATC
CAATTTTTGATGTTATCAAAACTCTTCTCGTTGGTAATGTCATATACGAGCATAATACCCATAGCTCCTC
GGTAGTAAGCGGTCGTTATAGTTCGAAATCTCTCCAGTCCAGCAGTGTCCCAGATCTGCAGCTTGATTTT
CTTTCCGTCGAGCTCTATTGTACGGATCTTGAAATCTATTCCGATTGTGGAAATGAATGTAGTGTTGAAA
GCGTCCTCGCTGAAACGAAACAACAAACAGGTCTTACCTACCCCGCTGTCGCCGATGAGCAACAGTTTGA
AGAGATAATCATAGGTTTTAGCCATAGAGCCTGCTTTTTTGTACAAAGTTGGCATTATAAAAAAGCATTG
CTCATCAATTTGTTGCAACGAACAGGTCACTATCAGTCAAAATAAAATCATTATTTGGG
