>Addgene plasmid #24908 | pENTR-fishRab8B[Q67L] | addgene partial sequence | sequence record 30845 | 24908 with M13pUC-fwd
GCCAATAAATGATTTTATTTTGACTGATAGTGACCTGTTCGTTGCAACAAATTGATGAGCAATGCTTTTT
TATAATGCCAACTTTGTACAAAAAAGCAGGCTCTATGGCTAAAACCTATGATTATCTCTTCAAACTGTTG
CTCATCGGCGACAGCGGGGTAGGTAAGACCTGTTTGTTGTTTCGTTTCAGCGAGGACGCTTTCAACACTA
CATTCATTTCCACAATCGGAATAGATTTCAAGATCCGTACAATAGAGCTCGACGGAAAGAAAATCAAGCT
GCAGATCTGGGACACTGCTGGACTGGAGAGATTTCGAACTATAACGACCGCTTACTACCGAGGAGCTATG
GGTATTATGCTCGTATATGACATTACCAACGAGAAGAGTTTTGATAACATCAAAAATTGGATTAGAAACA
TTGAAGAGCACGCCAGCAGCGACGTGGAGCGCATGATTCTGGGAAACAAGTGTGATATGAATGACAAGCG
CCAAGTGAGTAAGGAGAGGGGAGAGAAACTTGCCATAGATTACGGGATCAAATTTCTGGAAACCTCTGCA
AAATCAAGTACTAACGTGGAGGAAGCATTCGTAACCCTTGCAAGAGATATTATGACACGCCTGAATCGCA
AAATGAATAACCCATCAGGAGGCGGGGGAGGGGGAGCAGTGAAGATTACCGAATCCAGGTCCAAAAAGCC
ATCCTTTTTTAGATGCATCCTGCTGTAAACCCAGCTTTCTTGTACAAAGTTGGCATTATAAGAAAGCATT
GCTTATCAATTTGTTGCAACGAACAGGTCACTATCAGTCAAAATAAAATCATTATTTGCCATCCAGCTGA
TATCCCCTATAGTGAGTCGTATTACATGGTCATAGCTGTTTCCT
