[The description below was written by a language model from this plasmid's Addgene catalogue record.]
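Description:
pENTR-fishRab8B[Q67L] is a Gateway entry clone built on a pDONR backbone (about 2.5 kb without insert) that carries the zebrafish (Danio rerio) rab8b coding sequence as a 624 bp insert. It is a high-copy bacterial plasmid selected with kanamycin. The insert was introduced by Gateway recombination, and the recombination sites on both sides are recorded as intact. The open reading frame can therefore be transferred by a further Gateway reaction into compatible destination vectors. As an entry vector it serves as a shuttle for the ORF rather than an expression construct. The record lists no promoter, tag or reporter, so expression elements would come from whichever destination vector is chosen.

The insert encodes Rab8B with glutamine 67 changed to leucine. In Rab-family small GTPases, this substitution in the conserved catalytic glutamine generally impairs GTP hydrolysis and holds the protein in its GTP-bound, constitutively active state, although the record does not spell out this rationale. According to the depositor, the sequence was made by gene synthesis from a 2007 reference sequence and lacks two residues, asparagine and glutamate at positions 178–179, relative to current NCBI entries. Anyone comparing the clone with present annotations should take this into account.

The construct is associated with work showing that a core complex of BBS proteins cooperates with Rab8 to promote ciliary membrane biogenesis. This suggests it was used to generate expression constructs for testing activated Rab8 function in cilium formation, plausibly in zebrafish. No feature table was supplied, so finer details of the backbone are not documented here.
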