Addgene plasmid #24908: pENTR-fishRab8B[Q67L]
Depositing lab: Maxence Nachury. Depositing organization: Stanford University. Publication: A core complex of BBS proteins cooperates with the GTPase Rab8 to promote ciliary membrane biogenesis. Nachury MV, Loktev AV, Zhang Q, Westlake CJ, Peranen J, Merdes A, Slusarski DC, Scheller RH, Bazan JF, Sheffield VC, Jackson PK. Cell. 2007 Jun 15. 129(6):1201-13. 10.1016/j.cell.2007.03.053 PubMed 17574030.
Backbone
  Vector backbone: pDONR
  Backbone size w/o insert (bp): 2500
  Vector type: Gateway entry vector
Growth in bacteria
  Bacterial resistance: Kanamycin, 50 μg/mL
  Growth temperature: 37°C
  Growth strain: DH5alpha
  Copy number: High Copy
Gene/Insert
  Gene/Insert name: Rab8B
  Species: D. rerio (zebrafish)
  Insert size (bp): 624
  Mutation: Changed Glutamine 67 to Leucine
  Entrez Gene: rab8b (a.k.a. rab8, rab8bb, zgc:165529)
  Cloning method: Gateway Cloning; 5′ cloning site Gateway recombination (not destroyed); 3′ cloning site Gateway recombination (not destroyed)
  Sequencing primers: 5′ M13F(-20)
Terms and licenses: Academic/Nonprofit Terms; Industry Terms: Not Available to Industry
Depositor comments: This construct was generated by gene synthesis and is based on a reference sequence from 2007. Amino acids NE 178-179 are missing compared to current NCBI sequences.
How to cite: pENTR-fishRab8B[Q67L] was a gift from Maxence Nachury (Addgene plasmid # 24908 ; http://n2t.net/addgene:24908 ; RRID:Addgene_24908)
